>Addgene plasmid #133412 | pAAV2-GCaMP6f-P2A-PAmCherry | addgene full sequence | sequence record 262053 | Addgene NGS Result
CCTGCAGGCAGCTGCGCGCTCGCTCGCTCACTGAGGCCGCCCGGGCGTCGGGCGACCTTTGGTCGCCCGG
CCTCAGTGAGCGAGCGAGCGCGCAGAGAGGGAGTGGCCAACTCCATCACTAGGGGTTCCTGCGGCCGCAC
GCGTAGATCTGAATTCGGTACCTAGTTATTAATAGTAATCAATTACGGGGTCATTAGTTCATAGCCCATA
TATGGAGTTCCGCGTTACATAACTTACGGTAAATGGCCCGCCTGGCTGACCGCCCAACGACCCCCGCCCA
TTGACGTCAATAATGACGTATGTTCCCATAGTAACGCCAATAGGGACTTTCCATTGACGTCAATGGGTGG
AGTATTTACGGTAAACTGCCCACTTGGCAGTACATCAAGTGTATCATATGCCAAGTACGCCCCCTATTGA
CGTCAATGACGGTAAATGGCCCGCCTGGCATTATGCCCAGTACATGACCTTATGGGACTTTCCTACTTGG
CAGTACATCTACGTATTAGTCATCGCTATTACCATGGTCGAGGTGAGCCCCACGTTCTGCTTCACTCTCC
CCATCTCCCCCCCCTCCCCACCCCCAATTTTGTATTTATTTATTTTTTAATTATTTTGTGCAGCGATGGG
GGCGGGGGGGGGGGGGGGGGCGCGCGCCAGGCGGGGCGGGGCGGGGCGAGGGGCGGGGCGGGGCGAGGCG
GAGAGGTGCGGCGGCAGCCAATCAGAGCGGCGCGCTCCGAAAGTTTCCTTTTATGGCGAGGCGGCGGCGG
CGGCGGCCCTATAAAAAGCGAAGCGCGCGGCGGGCGGGAGTCGCTGCGCGCTGCCTTCGCCCCGTGCCCC
GCTCCGCCGCCGCCTCGCGCCGCCCGCCCCGGCTCTGACTGACCGCGTTACTCCCACAGGTGAGCGGGCG
GGACGGCCCTTCTCCTCCGGGCTGTAATTAGCGCTTGGTTTAATGACGGCTTGTTTCTTTTCTGTGGCTG
CGTGAAAGCCTTGAGGGGCTCCGGGAGCTAGAGCCTCTGCTAACCATGTTCATGCCTTCTTCTTTTTCCT
ACAGCTCCTGGGCAACGTGCTGGTTATTGTGCTGTCTCATCATTTTGGCAAAGAATTCCTCGAAGATCCG
AAGGGGTTCAAGCTTGCCACCATGGTCGACTCATCACGTCGTAAGTGGAATAAGACAGGTCACGCAGTCA
GAGCTATAGGTCGGCTGAGCTCACTCGAGAACGTCTATATCAAGGCCGACAAGCAGAAGAACGGCATCAA
GGCGAACTTCAAGATCCGCCACAACATCGAGGACGGCGGCGTGCAGCTCGCCTACCACTACCAGCAGAAC
ACCCCCATCGGCGACGGCCCCGTGCTGCTGCCCGACAACCACTACCTGAGCGTGCAGTCCAAACTTTCGA
AAGACCCCAACGAGAAGCGCGATCACATGGTCCTGCTGGAGTTCGTGACCGCCGCCGGGATCACTCTCGG
CATGGACGAGCTGTACAAGGGCGGTACCGGAGGGAGCATGGTGAGCAAGGGCGAGGAGCTGTTCACCGGG
GTGGTGCCCATCCTGGTCGAGCTGGACGGCGACGTAAACGGCCACAAGTTCAGCGTGTCCGGCGAGGGTG
AGGGCGATGCCACCTACGGCAAGCTGACCCTGAAGTTCATCTGCACCACCGGCAAGCTGCCCGTGCCCTG
GCCCACCCTCGTGACCACCCTGACCTACGGCGTGCAGTGCTTCAGCCGCTACCCCGACCACATGAAGCAG
CACGACTTCTTCAAGTCCGCCATGCCCGAAGGCTACATCCAGGAGCGCACCATCTTCTTCAAGGACGACG
GCAACTACAAGACCCGCGCCGAGGTGAAGTTCGAGGGCGACACCCTGGTGAACCGCATCGAGCTGAAGGG
CATCGACTTCAAGGAGGACGGCAACATCCTGGGGCACAAGCTGGAGTACAACCTGCCGGACCAACTGACT
GAAGAGCAGATCGCAGAATTTAAAGAGGAATTCTCCCTATTTGACAAGGACGGGGATGGGACAATAACAA
CCAAGGAGCTGGGGACGGTGATGCGGTCTCTGGGGCAGAACCCCACAGAAGCAGAGCTGCAGGACATGAT
CAATGAAGTAGATGCCGACGGTGACGGCACAATCGACTTCCCTGAGTTCCTGACAATGATGGCAAGAAAA
ATGAAATACAGGGACACGGAAGAAGAAATTAGAGAAGCGTTCGGTGTGTTTGATAAGGATGGCAATGGCT
ACATCAGTGCAGCAGAGCTTCGCCACGTGATGACAAACCTTGGAGAGAAGTTAACAGATGAAGAGGTTGA
TGAAATGATCAGGGAAGCAGACATCGATGGGGATGGTCAGGTAAACTACGAAGAGTTTGTACAAATGATG
ACAGCGAAGGAATTCGGAAGCGGAGCTACTAACTTCAGCCTGCTGAAGCAGGCTGGAGACGTGGAGGAGA
ACCCTGGACCTGGATCCGCCACCATGGTGAGCAAGGGCGAGGAGGATAACATGGCCATCATTAAGGAGTT
CATGCGCTTCAAGGTGCACATGGAGGGGTCCGTGAACGGCCACGTGTTCGAGATCGAGGGCGAGGGCGAG
GGCCGCCCCTACGAGGGCACCCAGACCGCCAAGCTGAAGGTGACCAAGGGTGGCCCCCTGCCCTTCACCT
GGGACATCCTGTCCCCTCAATTCATGTACGGCTCCAATGCCTACGTGAAGCACCCCGCCGACATCCCCGA
CTACTTTAAGCTGTCCTTCCCCGAGGGCTTCAAGTGGGAGCGCGTGATGAAATTCGAGGACGGCGGCGTG
GTGACCGTGACCCAGGACTCCTCCCTGCAGGACGGTGAGTTCATCTACAAGGTGAAGCTGCGCGGCACCA
ACTTCCCCTCCGACGGCCCCGTAATGCAGAAGAAGACCATGGGCTGGGAGGCCCTCTCCGAGCGGATGTA
CCCCGAGGACGGCGCCCTGAAGGGCGAGGTCAAGCCGAGAGTGAAGCTGAAGGACGGCGGCCACTACGAC
GCTGAGGTCAAGACCACCTACAAGGCCAAGAAGCCCGTGCAGCTGCCCGGCGCCTACAACGTCAACCGCA
AGTTGGACATCACCTCACACAACGAGGACTACACCATCGTGGAACAGTACGAACGTGCCGAGGGCCGCCA
CTCCACCGGCGGCATGGACGAGCTGTACAAGTAAGCGGCCGCGCGGATCCCAGACATGATAAGATACATT
GATGAGTTTGGACAAACCACAACTAGAATGCAGTGAAAAAAATGCTTTATTTGTGAAATTTGTGATGCTA
TTGCTTTATTTGTAACCATTATAAGCTGCAATAAACAAGTTAACAACAACAATTGCATTCATTTTATGTT
TCAGGTTCAGGGGGAGGTGTGGGAGGTTTTTTAGTCGACTAGAGCTCGCTGATCAGCCTCGACTGTGCCT
TCTAGTTGCCAGCCATCTGTTGTTTGCCCCTCCCCCGTGCCTTCCTTGACCCTGGAAGGTGCCACTCCCA
CTGTCCTTTCCTAATAAAATGAGGAAATTGCATCGCATTGTCTGAGTAGGTGTCATTCTATTCTGGGGGG
TGGGGTGGGGCAGGACAGCAAGGGGGAGGATTGGGAAGACAATAGCAGGCATGCTGGGGAGAGATCTCAC
GTGCGGACCGAGCGGCCGCAGGAACCCCTAGTGATGGAGTTGGCCACTCCCTCTCTGCGCGCTCGCTCGC
TCACTGAGGCCGGGCGACCAAAGGTCGCCCGACGCCCGGGCTTTGCCCGGGCGGCCTCAGTGAGCGAGCG
AGCGCGCAGCTGCCTGCAGGGGCGCCTGATGCCAGCTGGCGTAATAGCGAAGAGGCCCGCACCGATCGCC
CTTCCCAACAGTTGCGCAGCCTGAATGGCGAATGG
[124 nt withheld, positions 3886-4009]
C
[91 nt withheld, positions 4011-4101]
A
[49 nt withheld, positions 4103-4151]
CCTTTGACGTTGGAGTCCACGTTCTTT
[37 nt withheld, positions 4179-4215]
ACCCTATCTCGGTCTATTCTTTTGATTTATAAGGGATTTTGCCGATTTCGGCCTATTGGTTAAAAAATGA
GCTGATTTAACAAAAATTTAACGCGAATTTTAACAAAATATTAACGCTTACAATTTCCTGATGCGGTATT
TTCTCCTTACGCATCTGTGCGGTATTTCACACCGCATATGGTGCACTCTCAGTACAATCTGCTCTGATGC
CGCATAGTTAAGCCAGCCCCGACACCCGCCAACACCCGCTGACGCGCCCTGACGGGCTTGTCTGCTCCCG
GCATCCGCTTACAGACAAGCTGTGACCGTCTCCGGGAGCTGCATGTGTCAGAGGTTTTCACCGTCATCAC
CGAAACGCGCGAGACGAAAGGGCCTCGTGATACGCCTATTTTTATAGGTTAATGTCATGATAATAATGGT
TTCTTAGACGTCAGGTGGCACTTTTCGGGGAAATGTGCGCGGAACCCCTATTTGTTTATTTTTCTAAATA
CATTCAAATATGTATCCGCTCATGAGACAATAACCCTGATAAATGCTTCAATAATATTGAAAAAGGAAGA
GTATGAGTATTCAACATTTCCGTGTCGCCCTTATTCCCTTTTTTGCGGCATTTTGCCTTCCTGTTTTTGC
TCACCCAGAAACGCTGGTGAAAGTAAAAGATGCTGAAGATCAGTTGGGTGCACGAGTGGGTTACATCGAA
CTGGATCTCAACAGCGGTAAGATCCTTGAGAGTTTTCGCCCCGAAGAACGTTTTCCAATGATGAGCACTT
TTAAAGTTCTGCTATGTGGCGCGGTATTATCCCGTATTGACGCCGGGCAAGAGCAACTCGGTCGCCGCAT
ACACTATTCTCAGAATGACTTGGTTGAGTACTCACCAGTCACAGAAAAGCATCTTACGGATGGCATGACA
GTAAGAGAATTATGCAGTGCTGCCATAACCATGAGTGATAACACTGCGGCCAACTTACTTCTGACAACGA
TCGGAGGACCGAAGGAGCTAACCGCTTTTTTGCACAACATGGGGGATCATGTAACTCGCCTTGATCGTTG
GGAACCGGAGCTGAATGAAGCCATACCAAACGACGAGCGTGACACCACGATGCCTGTAGCAATGGCAACA
ACGTTGCGCAAACTATTAACTGGCGAACTACTTACTCTAGCTTCCCGGCAACAATTAATAGACTGGATGG
AGGCGGATAAAGTTGCAGGACCACTTCTGCGCTCGGCCCTTCCGGCTGGCTGGTTTATTGCTGATAAATC
TGGAGCCGGTGAGCGTGGGTCTCGCGGTATCATTGCAGCACTGGGGCCAGATGGTAAGCCCTCCCGTATC
GTAGTTATCTACACGACGGGGAGTCAGGCAACTATGGATGAACGAAATAGACAGATCGCTGAGATAGGTG
CCTCACTGATTAAGCATTGGTAACTGTCAGACCAAGTTTACTCATATATACTTTAGATTGATTTAAAACT
TCATTTTTAATTTAAAAGGATCTAGGTGAAGATCCTTTTTGATAATCTCATGACCAAAATCCCTTAACGT
GAGTTTTCGTTCCACTGAGCGTCAGACCCCGTAGAAAAGATCAAAGGATCTTCTTGAGATCCTTTTTTTC
TGCGCGTAATCTGCTGCTTGCAAACAAAAAAACCACCGCTACCAGCGGTGGTTTGTTTGCCGGATCAAGA
GCTACCAACTCTTTTTCCGAAGGTAACTGGCTTCAGCAGAGCGCAGATACCAAATACTGTTCTTCTAGTG
TAGCCGTAGTTAGGCCACCACTTCAAGAACTCTGTAGCACCGCCTACATACCTCGCTCTGCTAATCCTGT
TACCAGTGGCTGCTGCCAGTGGCGATAAGTCGTGTCTTACCGGGTTGGACTCAAGACGATAGTTACCGGA
TAAGGCGCAGCGGTCGGGCTGAACGGGGGGTTCGTGCACACAGCCCAGCTTGGAGCGAACGACCTACACC
GAACTGAGATACCTACAGCGTGAGCTATGAGAAAGCGCCACGCTTCCCGAAGGGAGAAAGGCGGACAGGT
ATCCGGTAAGCGGCAGGGTCGGAACAGGAGAGCGCACGAGGGAGCTTCCAGGGGGAAACGCCTGGTATCT
TTATAGTCCTGTCGGGTTTCGCCACCTCTGACTTGAGCGTCGATTTTTGTGATGCTCGTCAGGGGGGCGG
AGCCTATGGAAAAACGCCAGCAACGCGGCCTTTTTACGGTTCCTGGCCTTTTGCTGGCCTTTTGCTCACA
TGTTCTTTCCTGCGTTATCCCCTGATTCTGTGGATAACCGTATTACCGCCTTTGAGTGAGCTGATACCGC
TCGCCGCAGCCGAACGACCGAGCGCAGCGAGTCAGTGAGCGAGGAAGCGGAAGAGCGCCCAATACGCAAA
CCGCCTCTCCCCGCGCGTTGGCCGATTCATTAATGCAGCTGGGGCTCACATGT
Features (pLannotate 1.2.2; 20 found; start..end, strand, type, name):
     12..39      +  repeat_region  AAV2 ITR (fragment): inverted terminal repeat of adeno-associated virus serotype 2 inverted
     68..95      +  repeat_region  AAV2 ITR (fragment): inverted terminal repeat of adeno-associated virus serotype 2 inverted
    223..526     +  enhancer       CMV enhancer: human cytomegalovirus immediate early enhancer
    528..806     +  promoter       chicken β-actin promoter: No description available
    807..942     +  intron         hybrid intron (fragment): hybrid between chicken β-actin (CBA) and minute virus of mice (MMV) introns (Gray et al., 2011)
   1014..1054    +  intron         β-globin intron (fragment): intron from rabbit β-globin gene
   1052..1108    +  CDS            HBB (fragment): HBB_LEPEU - Experimental evidence at protein level: Swiss-Prot protein existence level 1. Involved in oxygen transport from the lung to the various peripheral tissues. From Lepus europaeus (European hare).
   1136..2389    +  CDS            GCaMP6f (fragment): improved fluorescent protein-based calcium sensor (Chen et al., 2013)
   2474..3184    +  CDS            PAmCherry: photoactivatable monomeric derivative of DsRed fluorescent protein mammalian codon-optimized
   3210..3331    -  polyA_signal   SV40 poly(A) signal: SV40 polyadenylation signal
   3423..3630    +  polyA_signal   bGH poly(A) signal: bovine growth hormone polyadenylation signal
   3660..3800    +  repeat_region  AAV2 ITR: inverted terminal repeat of adeno-associated virus serotype 2 inverted
   3811..3882    +  CDS            lacZα (fragment): LacZα fragment of β-galactosidase; lacZ fragment
   3886..4314    +  rep_origin     f1 ori (sequence partly withheld): f1 bacteriophage origin of replication; arrow indicates direction of (+) strand synthesis
   4342..4441    -  misc_feature   bom (fragment): basis of mobility region from pBR322
   4543..4578    -  CDS            rop (fragment): Rop protein, which maintains plasmids at low copy number; rop
   4673..4777    +  promoter       AmpR promoter: bla
   4778..5638    +  CDS            AmpR: β-lactamase; bla; confers resistance to ampicillin, carbenicillin, and related antibiotics
   5809..6397    +  rep_origin     ori: high-copy-number ColE1/pMB1/pBR322/pUC origin of replication
   6580..6637    +  CDS            lacI (fragment): lac repressor; lacI; The lac repressor binds to the lac operator to inhibit transcription in E. coli. This inhibition can be relieved by adding lactose or isopropyl-β-D-thiogalactopyranoside (IPTG).
