[The description below was written by a language model from this plasmid's Addgene catalogue record and pLannotate feature annotations shown in this document.]
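Description:
pAAV2-GCaMP6f-P2A-PAmCherry is an adeno-associated virus serotype 2 transfer plasmid for mammalian expression, built on a pAAV2 backbone. It is maintained in E. coli as a high-copy plasmid through a ColE1/pUC-type origin and selected with ampicillin via the β-lactamase gene. An f1 phage origin and short remnants of lacZα, lacI, rop and bom are also present as backbone leftovers. The catalogue lists a total size of 6,777 bp, whereas the sequenced record annotated here is 6,648 nt. In that record the downstream AAV2 ITR is called in full, but the upstream ITR appears only as two short fragments. This may reflect the difficulty of sequencing and assembling these hairpin repeats, or a partial deletion; the record does not say which.

Between the ITRs lies a single expression cassette driven by the CAG promoter, annotated as the CMV immediate-early enhancer, the chicken β-actin promoter and chimeric intron sequence with rabbit β-globin elements. This drives a 2,145 bp open reading frame encoding the fast genetically encoded calcium indicator GCaMP6f, followed by PAmCherry, a photoactivatable monomeric red fluorescent protein. The two are joined by a P2A self-cleaving peptide, which is named in the catalogue entry and falls in the unannotated gap between the two coding regions. Ribosomal skipping at P2A yields both proteins as separate polypeptides from one transcript. A bGH polyadenylation signal sits downstream in the sense orientation, and an SV40 poly(A) signal is annotated on the opposite strand.

The design lets cells be monitored by green calcium imaging and then selectively marked by light-induced conversion of PAmCherry to its red fluorescent state. According to the associated publication, this supports optical tagging of neurons defined by their physiological responses.
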