Addgene plasmid #133412: pAAV2-GCaMP6f-P2A-PAmCherry
Purpose: Fluorescent reporter for calcium imaging and photoactivation.
Depositing lab: Tim Holy. Depositing organization: Washington University in Saint Louis. Publication: Sensory coding mechanisms revealed by optical tagging of physiologically defined neuronal types. Lee D, Kume M, Holy TE. Science. 2019 Dec 13;366(6471):1384-1389. doi: 10.1126/science.aax8055. PubMed 31831669.
Backbone
  Vector backbone: pAAV2
  Backbone size w/o insert (bp): 4632
  Total vector size (bp): 6777
  Vector type: Mammalian Expression, AAV
Growth in bacteria
  Bacterial resistance: Ampicillin, 100 μg/mL
  Growth temperature: 37°C
  Growth strain: NEB Stable
  Copy number: High Copy
Gene/Insert
  Gene/Insert name: GCaMP6f-P2A-PAmCherry
  Insert size (bp): 2145
  Promoter: CAG
  Cloning method: Gibson Cloning
  Sequencing primers: 5′ pCAG-F; 3′ EBV Reverse
Terms and licenses: Academic/Nonprofit Terms; Industry Terms: Not Available to Industry
Depositor comments: pAAV2 : The Hope Center Viral Vectors Core at Washington University in St. Louis GCaMP6f :pGP-CMV-GCaMP6f was a gift from Douglas Kim & GENIE Project (Addgene plasmid # 40755 ; http://n2t.net/addgene:40755 ; RRID:Addgene_40755) PAmCherry: pPAmCherry1-C1 was a gift from Vladislav Verkhusha (Addgene plasmid # 31929 ; http://n2t.net/addgene:31929 ; RRID:Addgene_31929)
How to cite: pAAV2-GCaMP6f-P2A-PAmCherry was a gift from Tim Holy (Addgene plasmid # 133412 ; http://n2t.net/addgene:133412 ; RRID:Addgene_133412)
